Addgene plasmid #192096: pDONR221-W279A-short-UBASH3A-Ntag
Purpose: Human W279A short-form UBASH3A in Gateway pDONR221 (for N-terminal tag)
Depositing lab: Patrick Concannon. Depositing organization: University of Florida. Publication: UBASH3A Regulates the Synthesis and Dynamics of TCR-CD3 Complexes. Ge Y, Paisie TK, Chen S, Concannon P. J Immunol. 2019 Dec 1;203(11):2827-2836. doi: 10.4049/jimmunol.1801338. Epub 2019 Oct 28. PubMed 31659016.
Backbone
  Vector backbone: pDONR221
  Vector type: Mammalian Expression
Growth in bacteria
  Bacterial resistance: Kanamycin, 50 μg/mL
  Growth temperature: 37°C
  Growth strain: DH5alpha
  Copy number: Unknown
Gene/Insert
  Gene/Insert name: UBASH3A
  Species: H. sapiens (human)
  Mutation: W279A
  Entrez Gene: UBASH3A (a.k.a. TULA, CLIP4, STS-2)
  Cloning method: Gateway Cloning
Terms and licenses: Academic/Nonprofit Terms; Industry Terms: Not Available to Industry
How to cite: pDONR221-W279A-short-UBASH3A-Ntag was a gift from Patrick Concannon (Addgene plasmid # 192096 ; http://n2t.net/addgene:192096 ; RRID:Addgene_192096)
