[The description below was written by a language model from this plasmid's Addgene catalogue record and pLannotate feature annotations shown in this document.]
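Description:
pDONR221-W279A-short-UBASH3A-Ntag is a Gateway entry clone built on the pDONR221 backbone, carrying the coding sequence for the short isoform of human UBASH3A (also known as TULA, CLIP4 or STS-2) with a W279A substitution. The sequenced plasmid is about 4.4 kb and is propagated in E. coli through a high-copy ColE1/pUC-type origin with kanamycin selection from an aph(3')-Ia (KanR) gene. Other annotated backbone elements are typical of pDONR vectors: rrnB T1 and T2 terminators upstream of the cloning site, which shield the insert from read-through transcription, a T7 promoter next to attL2 that points back toward the insert, and short lacI and lacZα remnants that have no functional role.

The UBASH3A open reading frame is flanked by attL1 and attL2 sites, the product of a BP reaction, so it can be moved directionally into any attR-containing destination vector by LR recombination. Although the catalogue lists the vector type as mammalian expression, the feature table shows no eukaryotic promoter or polyadenylation signal, so expression in mammalian cells depends on transfer into a suitable destination vector. The "Ntag" designation indicates that the insert is configured for fusion to an N-terminal tag supplied by that destination vector; no tag is annotated in the entry clone itself. UBASH3A is annotated as a regulator that interferes with CBL-mediated down-regulation of receptors such as the T-cell receptor and that can sequester dynamin through its SH3 domain. The record does not state the functional consequence of W279A. The associated work concerns UBASH3A regulation of TCR-CD3 complex synthesis and dynamics, suggesting use as a mutant comparator to the wild-type protein.
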