Features (pLannotate 1.2.2; 10 found; start..end, strand, type, name):
     85..1953    +  CDS            UBASH3A (fragment): UBS3A_HUMAN - Also known as STS2. Experimental evidence at protein level: Swiss-Prot protein existence level 1. Interferes with CBL-mediated down-regulation and degradation of receptor-type tyrosine kinases. Promotes accumulation of activated target receptors, such as T-cell receptors, EGFR and PDGFRB, on the cell surface. Exhibits negligigle protein tyrosine phosphatase activity at neutral pH. May act as a dominant-negative regulator of UBASH3B- dependent dephosphorylation. May inhibit dynamin-dependent endocytic pathways by functionally sequestering dynamin via its SH3 domain. From Homo sapi
   1958..2057    -  protein_bind   attL2: mutant version of attL; recombination site for the Gateway® LR reaction LR Clonase™
   2075..2093    -  promoter       T7 promoter: promoter for bacteriophage T7 RNA polymerase
   2227..3036    +  CDS            KanR: aminoglycoside phosphotransferase; aph(3')-Ia; confers resistance to kanamycin in bacteria or G418 (Geneticin®) in eukaryotes
   3183..3771    +  rep_origin     ori: high-copy-number ColE1/pMB1/pBR322/pUC origin of replication
   3954..4046    +  CDS            lacI (fragment): lac repressor; lacI; The lac repressor binds to the lac operator to inhibit transcription in E. coli. This inhibition can be relieved by adding lactose or isopropyl-β-D-thiogalactopyranoside (IPTG).
   4101..4128    -  terminator     rrnB T2 terminator: transcription terminator T2 from the E. coli rrnB gene
   4260..4303    +  terminator     rrnB T1 terminator: Escherichia coli rrnB; transcription terminator T1 from the E. coli rrnB gene
   4350..4386    -  CDS            lacZα (fragment): LacZα fragment of β-galactosidase; lacZ fragment
   4402..82      +  protein_bind   attL1 (across the origin): mutant version of attL; recombination site for the Gateway® LR reaction LR Clonase™
>Addgene plasmid #192096 | pDONR221-W279A-short-UBASH3A-Ntag | addgene full sequence | sequence record 378797 | Addgene NGS Result
TGACTGATAGTGACCTGTTCGTTGCAACAAATTGATGAGCAATGCTTTTTTATAATGCCAACTTTGTACA
AAAAAGCAGGCTTCATGGCAGCGGGGGAGACGCAGCTCTACGCCAAGGTCTCCAACAAGCTCAAGAGCCG
CAGCAGCCCCTCGCTCCTGGAGCCCCTCCTGGCCATGGGCTTCCCGGTGCACACCGCGCTGAAAGCGTTG
GCAGCCACGGGGAGGAAGACGGCGGAGGAGGCCTTGGCCTGGCTGCATGATCATTGCAATGACCCTTCCC
TAGACGACCCCATCCCCCAGGAGTATGCCCTTTTCCTCTGTCCAACGGGGCCCCTGCTGGAAAAACTTCA
AGAGTTCTGGAGAGAGAGCAAGCGCCAGTGTGCAAAGAACAGAGCTCATGAGGTCTTCCCACACGTGACA
CTCTGTGACTTCTTCACGTGTGAAGACCAGAAGGTGGAATGCCTGTACGAGGCGCTGAAGAGAGCTGGAG
ACAGGCTCCTGGGCTCCTTCCCCACGGCCGTGCCTCTGGCTCTCCACTCCTCCATCAGCTACCTCGGCTT
CTTCGTCAGTGGCAGCCCCGCAGACGTCATCCGGGAATTCGCCATGACCTTCGCCACGGAAGCATCTCTC
TTAGCAGACTGCTCCGTGAAGCCTTGCACCAAACAGCTGCATCTGACCTTGGCCCACAAGTTCTACCCCC
ACCACCAGAGGACGCTGGAGCAGCTGGCCAGAGCCATCCCCCTGGGCCACAGCTGCCAGTGGACCGCAGC
ACTCTACTCCCGAGACATGCGCTTTGTGCACTACCAGACCCTGAGAGCCCTATTCCAGTACAAACCCCAG
AACGTGGATGAGCTGACGCTAAGTCCTGGTGACTACATCTTTGTGGACCCCACGCAGCAGGACGAAGCCA
GCGAGGGCGCGGTGATTGGGATCTCACAGCGGACGGGCTGCCGGGGCTTCCTGCCGGAAAACTACACGGA
TCGAGCCAGTGAGTCTGACACGTGGGTGAAGCACAGGATGTACACCTTCAGTCTAGCCACAGACCTGAAC
TCCAGAAAGGATGGTGAAGCCAGCAGCAGATGCAGCGGGGAATTTCTTCCACAAACGGCAAGGAGTCTTA
GCAGCTTACAGGCCTTGCAGGCTACCGTTGCAAGGAAGAGTGTGCTGGTGGTTCGCCACGGGGAGAGAGT
GGATCAGATCTTCGGGAAGGCATGGCTGCAGCAATGCTCCACTCCTGATGGGAAATACTACAGGCCAGAC
CTGAATTTCCCCTGCAGTCTGCCCAGACGGAGTCGTGGGATCAAAGACTTTGAAAACGATCCCCCATTAT
CATCGTGTGGCATTTTCCAGTCCAGAATTGCAGGGGACGCGCTACTGGACAGTGGTATCAGAATCAGCTC
TGTGTTTGCCTCCCCAGCCCTCCGCTGTGTGCAGACGGCCAAACTCATCCTGGAAGAACTCAAACTGGAG
AAAAAAATCAAGATACGAGTGGAACCTGGAATCTTTGAATGGACAAAATGGGAAGCTGGCAAGACCACCC
CAACCCTCATGAGCCTGGAAGAGCTGAAAGAGGCAAATTTCAACATTGACACTGATTACAGGCCCGCGTT
TCCCCTGTCCGCCCTCATGCCGGCCGAGAGCTACCAGGAGTACATGGACAGGTGCACGGCGAGCATGGTG
CAAATCGTCAACACCTGTCCGCAGGACACGGGTGTCATCCTAATTGTGAGTCACGGCTCCACTCTGGACT
CCTGCACGCGGCCACTGCTCGGGCTGCCGCCCCGGGAATGTGGGGATTTTGCCCAACTCGTGAGAAAGAT
CCCTTCCCTGGGCATGTGCTTCTGTGAAGAAAATAAAGAGGAAGGAAAATGGGAGTTGGTGAACCCACCG
GTGAAGACCCTGACCCACGGGGCGAACGCAGCATTTAACTGGAGGAACTGGATCTCAGGCAACTGAAACC
CAGCTTTCTTGTACAAAGTTGGCATTATAAGAAAGCATTGCTTATCAATTTGTTGCAACGAACAGGTCAC
TATCAGTCAAAATAAAATCATTATTTGCCATCCAGCTGATATCCCCTATAGTGAGTCGTATTACATGGTC
ATAGCTGTTTCCTGGCAGCTCTGGCCCGTGTCTCAAAATCTCTGATGTTACATTGCACAAGATAAAAATA
TATCATCATGAACAATAAAACTGTCTGCTTACATAAACAGTAATACAAGGGGTGTTATGAGCCATATTCA
ACGGGAAACGTCGAGGCCGCGATTAAATTCCAACATGGATGCTGATTTATATGGGTATAAATGGGCTCGC
GATAATGTCGGGCAATCAGGTGCGACAATCTATCGCTTGTATGGGAAGCCCGATGCGCCAGAGTTGTTTC
TGAAACATGGCAAAGGTAGCGTTGCCAATGATGTTACAGATGAGATGGTCAGACTAAACTGGCTGACGGA
ATTTATGCCTCTTCCGACCATCAAGCATTTTATCCGTACTCCTGATGATGCATGGTTACTCACCACTGCG
ATCCCCGGAAAAACAGCATTCCAGGTATTAGAAGAATATCCTGATTCAGGTGAAAATATTGTTGATGCGC
TGGCAGTGTTCCTGCGCCGGTTGCATTCGATTCCTGTTTGTAATTGTCCTTTTAACAGCGATCGCGTATT
TCGTCTCGCTCAGGCGCAATCACGAATGAATAACGGTTTGGTTGATGCGAGTGATTTTGATGACGAGCGT
AATGGCTGGCCTGTTGAACAAGTCTGGAAAGAAATGCATAAACTTTTGCCATTCTCACCGGATTCAGTCG
TCACTCATGGTGATTTCTCACTTGATAACCTTATTTTTGACGAGGGGAAATTAATAGGTTGTATTGATGT
TGGACGAGTCGGAATCGCAGACCGATACCAGGATCTTGCCATCCTATGGAACTGCCTCGGTGAGTTTTCT
CCTTCATTACAGAAACGGCTTTTTCAAAAATATGGTATTGATAATCCTGATATGAATAAATTGCAGTTTC
ATTTGATGCTCGATGAGTTTTTCTAATCAGAATTGGTTAATTGGTTGTAACACTGGCAGAGCATTACGCT
GACTTGACGGGACGGCGCAAGCTCATGACCAAAATCCCTTAACGTGAGTTACGCGTCGTTCCACTGAGCG
TCAGACCCCGTAGAAAAGATCAAAGGATCTTCTTGAGATCCTTTTTTTCTGCGCGTAATCTGCTGCTTGC
AAACAAAAAAACCACCGCTACCAGCGGTGGTTTGTTTGCCGGATCAAGAGCTACCAACTCTTTTTCCGAA
GGTAACTGGCTTCAGCAGAGCGCAGATACCAAATACTGTTCTTCTAGTGTAGCCGTAGTTAGGCCACCAC
TTCAAGAACTCTGTAGCACCGCCTACATACCTCGCTCTGCTAATCCTGTTACCAGTGGCTGCTGCCAGTG
GCGATAAGTCGTGTCTTACCGGGTTGGACTCAAGACGATAGTTACCGGATAAGGCGCAGCGGTCGGGCTG
AACGGGGGGTTCGTGCACACAGCCCAGCTTGGAGCGAACGACCTACACCGAACTGAGATACCTACAGCGT
GAGCTATGAGAAAGCGCCACGCTTCCCGAAGGGAGAAAGGCGGACAGGTATCCGGTAAGCGGCAGGGTCG
GAACAGGAGAGCGCACGAGGGAGCTTCCAGGGGGAAACGCCTGGTATCTTTATAGTCCTGTCGGGTTTCG
CCACCTCTGACTTGAGCGTCGATTTTTGTGATGCTCGTCAGGGGGGCGGAGCCTATGGAAAAACGCCAGC
AACGCGGCCTTTTTACGGTTCCTGGCCTTTTGCTGGCCTTTTGCTCACATGTTCTTTCCTGCGTTATCCC
CTGATTCTGTGGATAACCGTATTACCGCCTTTGAGTGAGCTGATACCGCTCGCCGCAGCCGAACGACCGA
GCGCAGCGAGTCAGTGAGCGAGGAAGCGGAAGAGCGCCCAATACGCAAACCGCCTCTCCCCGCGCGTTGG
CCGATTCATTAATGCAGCTGGCACGACAGGTTTCCCGACTGGAAAGCGGGCAGTGAGCGCAACGCAATTA
ATACGCGTACCGCTAGCCAGGAAGAGTTTGTAGAAACGCAAAAAGGCCATCCGTCAGGATGGCCTTCTGC
TTAGTTTGATGCCTGGCAGTTTATGGCGGGCGTCCTGCCCGCCACCCTCCGGGCCGTTGCTTCACAACGT
TCAAATCCGCTCCCGGCGGATTTGTCCTACTCAGGAGAGCGTTCACCGACAAACAACAGATAAAACGAAA
GGCCCAGTCTTCCGACTGAGCCTTTCGTTTTATTTGATGCCTGGCAGTTCCCTACTCTCGCGTTAACGCT
AGCATGGATGTTTTCCCAGTCACGACGTTGTAAAACGACGGCCAGTCTTAAGCTCGGGCCCCAAATAATG
ATTTTATTT
